Addgene plasmid #104763: pUG-338
Purpose: Level 2 construct
Depositing lab: Marco Trujillo. Depositing organization: Leibniz Institute of Plant Biochemistry (IPB). Publication: UbiGate: a synthetic biology toolbox to analyse ubiquitination. Kowarschik K, Hoehenwarter W, Marillonnet S, Trujillo M. New Phytol. 2018 Mar;217(4):1749-1763. doi: 10.1111/nph.14900. Epub 2017 Nov 30. PubMed 29194629.
Backbone
  Vector backbone: pET-28GG
  Backbone size w/o insert (bp): 5190
  Vector type: Bacterial Expression
Growth in bacteria
  Bacterial resistance: Kanamycin, 50 μg/mL
  Growth temperature: 37°C
  Growth strain: DH5alpha
  Copy number: Low Copy
Gene/Insert
  Gene/Insert name: HIS-Ubq_UBA1_HA-UBC36_MMZ4_EL4 (alt name: AT4G05320,AT2G30110,AT1G16890,AT3G52560)
  Species: A. thaliana (mustard weed)
  Insert size (bp): 4827
  Promoter: T7
  Tag / fusion protein: HIS-Ubq, HA-E2 (N terminal on insert)
  Cloning method: Restriction Enzyme; 5′ cloning site BpiI (destroyed during cloning); 3′ cloning site BpiI (destroyed during cloning)
  Sequencing primers: 5′ T7; 3′ T7 Terminal
Terms and licenses: Academic/Nonprofit Terms; Industry Terms: Not Available to Industry
How to cite: pUG-338 was a gift from Marco Trujillo (Addgene plasmid # 104763 ; http://n2t.net/addgene:104763 ; RRID:Addgene_104763)
