[The description below was written by a language model from this plasmid's Addgene catalogue record, the feature table of its GenBank file and pLannotate feature annotations shown in this document.]
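Description:
pUG-338 is a Level 2 assembly from the UbiGate toolbox, a modular cloning system for reconstituting ubiquitination cascades in bacteria. It is built in pET-28GG, a pET-28-type bacterial expression backbone adapted for assembly through BpiI sites, which were destroyed during cloning. The plasmid is about 10 kb and is selected with kanamycin through the aph(3')-Ia gene. It replicates from a pBR322/ColE1-type origin accompanied by bom and rop, consistent with its catalogued low copy number. An f1 origin is also present, and a backbone-encoded lacI supplies the lac repressor.

The payload is a roughly 4.8 kb polycistronic unit of Arabidopsis thaliana coding sequences, placed between a T7 promoter with a lac operator and a T7 terminator. Expression therefore depends on T7 RNA polymerase and is inducible with IPTG. Four open reading frames follow one another, each preceded by its own T7 gene 10-derived ribosome binding site. They encode His-tagged ubiquitin, the ubiquitin-activating enzyme (E1) UBA1, the conjugating enzyme (E2) UBC36 with two N-terminal 3xHA blocks, and the E2 variant MMZ4 (UEV1D). According to the annotations, MMZ4 has no ligase activity of its own but forms a heterodimer with UBC enzymes that builds Lys-63-linked polyubiquitin chains. The meaning of the "EL4" element in the insert name is not explained in the record; no E3 ligase or substrate gene is annotated.

The combination supports co-expression of the ubiquitin, E1 and E2/UEV components in E. coli to study Lys-63-type chain formation, with the His and HA tags available for purification or detection. The two feature tables differ by a few bases in length and in numbering origin but describe the same architecture.
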