LOCUS       Exported 10012 bp ds-DNA circular SYN 13-MAY-2021
DEFINITION  Level 2 construct.
ACCESSION   .
VERSION     .
KEYWORDS    pUG-338
SOURCE      synthetic DNA construct
  ORGANISM  synthetic DNA construct
REFERENCE   1 (bases 1 to 10012)
  AUTHORS   Kowarschik K, Hoehenwarter W, Marillonnet S, Trujillo M
  TITLE     UbiGate: a synthetic biology toolbox to analyse ubiquitination.
  JOURNAL   New Phytol. 2018 Mar;217(4):1749-1763. doi: 10.1111/nph.14900. Epub
            2017 Nov 30.
  PUBMED    29194629
REFERENCE   2 (bases 1 to 10012)
  AUTHORS   .
  TITLE     Direct Submission
  JOURNAL   Exported May 13, 2021 from SnapGene Server 1.1.58
            http://www.snapgene.com
FEATURES             Location/Qualifiers
     source          1..10012
                     /organism="synthetic DNA construct"
                     /mol_type="other DNA"
     primer_bind     564..583
                     /label=LacI-R
                     /note="LacI, reverse primer"
     promoter        complement(603..680)
                     /gene="lacI"
                     /label=lacI promoter
     primer_bind     886..905
                     /label=pBRrevBam
                     /note="pBR322 vectors, tet region, downstream of BamHI,
                     reverse primer"
     primer_bind     989..1008
                     /label=T7
                     /note="T7 promoter, forward primer"
     promoter        989..1007
                     /label=T7 promoter
                     /note="promoter for bacteriophage T7 RNA polymerase"
     protein_bind    1008..1032
                     /label=lac operator
                     /bound_moiety="lac repressor encoded by lacI"
                     /note="The lac repressor binds to the lac operator to
                     inhibit transcription in E. coli. This inhibition can be
                     relieved by adding lactose or
                     isopropyl-beta-D-thiogalactopyranoside (IPTG)."
     CDS             1086..1103
                     /codon_start=1
                     /product="6xHis affinity tag"
                     /label=6xHis
                     /translation="HHHHHH"
     CDS             4651..4737
                     /codon_start=1
                     /product="three tandem HA epitope tags"
                     /label=3xHA
                     /translation="YPYDVPDYAGYPYDVPDYAGLYPYDVPDY"
     CDS             4714..4740
                     /codon_start=1
                     /product="HA (human influenza hemagglutinin) epitope tag"
                     /label=HA
                     /translation="YPYDVPDYA"
     CDS             4753..4839
                     /codon_start=1
                     /product="three tandem HA epitope tags"
                     /label=3xHA
                     /translation="YPYDVPDYAGYPYDVPDYAGLYPYDVPDY"
     CDS             4816..4842
                     /codon_start=1
                     /product="HA (human influenza hemagglutinin) epitope tag"
                     /label=HA
                     /translation="YPYDVPDYA"
     primer_bind     complement(5935..5953)
                     /label=T7 Term
                     /note="T7 terminator, reverse primer"
     terminator      5949..5996
                     /label=T7 terminator
                     /note="transcription terminator for bacteriophage T7 RNA
                     polymerase"
     rep_origin      6033..6488
                     /direction=RIGHT
                     /label=f1 ori
                     /note="f1 bacteriophage origin of replication; arrow
                     indicates direction of (+) strand synthesis"
     primer_bind     complement(6120..6139)
                     /label=F1ori-R
                     /note="F1 origin, reverse primer"
     primer_bind     6330..6351
                     /label=F1ori-F
                     /note="F1 origin, forward primer"
     CDS             complement(6580..7395)
                     /codon_start=1
                     /gene="aph(3')-Ia"
                     /product="aminoglycoside phosphotransferase"
                     /label=KanR
                     /note="confers resistance to kanamycin in bacteria or G418
                     (Geneticin(R)) in eukaryotes"
                     /translation="MSHIQRETSCSRPRLNSNMDADLYGYKWARDNVGQSGATIYRLYG
                     KPDAPELFLKHGKGSVANDVTDEMVRLNWLTEFMPLPTIKHFIRTPDDAWLLTTAIPGK
                     TAFQVLEEYPDSGENIVDALAVFLRRLHSIPVCNCPFNSDRVFRLAQAQSRMNNGLVDA
                     SDFDDERNGWPVEQVWKEMHKLLPFSPDSVVTHGDFSLDNLIFDEGKLIGCIDVGRVGI
                     ADRYQDLAILWNCLGEFSPSLQKRLFQKYGIDNPDMNKLQFHLMLDEFF"
     primer_bind     7303..7322
                     /label=Kan-R
                     /note="Kanamycin resistance gene, reverse primer"
     primer_bind     7387..7406
                     /label=pENTR-R
                     /note="pENTR vectors, reverse primer"
     rep_origin      7517..8105
                     /direction=RIGHT
                     /label=ori
                     /note="high-copy-number ColE1/pMB1/pBR322/pUC origin of
                     replication"
     primer_bind     8006..8025
                     /label=pBR322ori-F
                     /note="pBR322 origin, forward primer"
     primer_bind     8259..8276
                     /label=L4440
                     /note="L4440 vector, forward primer"
     misc_feature    8291..8430
                     /label=bom
                     /note="basis of mobility region from pBR322"
     primer_bind     complement(8356..8375)
                     /label=pRS-marker
                     /note="pRS vectors, use to sequence yeast selectable
                     marker"
     primer_bind     8516..8538
                     /label=pGEX 3'
                     /note="pGEX vectors, reverse primer"
     CDS             complement(8532..8723)
                     /codon_start=1
                     /gene="rop"
                     /product="Rop protein, which maintains plasmids at low copy
                     number"
                     /label=rop
                     /translation="MTKQEKTALNMARFIRSQTLTLLEKLNELDADEQADICESLHDHA
                     DELYRSCLARFGDDGENL"
     CDS             complement(9532..602)
                     /codon_start=1
                     /gene="lacI"
                     /product="lac repressor"
                     /label=lacI
                     /note="The lac repressor binds to the lac operator to
                     inhibit transcription in E. coli. This inhibition can be
                     relieved by adding lactose or
                     isopropyl-beta-D-thiogalactopyranoside (IPTG)."
                     /translation="MKPVTLYDVAEYAGVSYQTVSRVVNQASHVSAKTREKVEAAMAEL
                     NYIPNRVAQQLAGKQSLLIGVATSSLALHAPSQIVAAIKSRADQLGASVVVSMVERSGV
                     EACKAAVHNLLAQRVSGLIINYPLDDQDAIAVEAACTNVPALFLDVSDQTPINSIIFSH
                     EDGTRLGVEHLVALGHQQIALLAGPLSSVSARLRLAGWHKYLTRNQIQPIAEREGDWSA
                     MSGFQQTMQMLNEGIVPTAMLVANDQMALGAMRAITESGLRVGADISVVGYDDTEDSSC
                     YIPPLTTIKQDFRLLGQTSVDRLLQLSQGQAVKGNQLLPVSLVKRKTTLAPNTQTASPR
                     ALADSLMQLARQVSRLESGQ"
ORIGIN
        1 cagccagcca gacgcagacg cgccgagaca gaacttaatg ggcccgctaa cagcgcgatt
       61 tgctggtgac ccaatgcgac cagatgctcc acgcccagtc gcgtaccgtc ctcatgggag
      121 aaaataatac tgttgatggg tgtctggtca gagacatcaa gaaataacgc cggaacatta
      181 gtgcaggcag cttccacagc aatggcatcc tggtcatcca gcggatagtt aatgatcagc
      241 ccactgacgc gttgcgcgag aagattgtgc accgccgctt tacaggcttc gacgccgctt
      301 cgttctacca tcgacaccac cacgctggca cccagttgat cggcgcgaga tttaatcgcc
      361 gcgacaattt gcgacggcgc gtgcagggcc agactggagg tggcaacgcc aatcagcaac
      421 gactgtttgc ccgccagttg ttgtgccacg cggttgggaa tgtaattcag ctccgccatc
      481 gccgcttcca ctttttcccg cgttttcgca gaaacgtggc tggcctggtt caccacgcgg
      541 gaaacggtct gataagagac accggcatac tctgcgacat cgtataacgt tactggtttc
      601 acattcacca ccctgaattg actctcttcc gggcgctatc atgccatacc gcgaaaggtt
      661 ttgcgccatt cgatggtgtc cgggatctcg acgctctccc ttatgcgact cctgcattag
      721 gaagcagccc agtagtaggt tgaggccgtt gagcaccgcc gccgcaagga atggtgcatg
      781 caaggagatg gcgcccaaca gtcccccggc cacggggcct gccaccatac ccacgccgaa
      841 acaagcgctc atgagcccga agtggcgagc ccgatcttcc ccatcggtga tgtcggcgat
      901 ataggcgcca gcaaccgcac ctgtggcgcc ggtgatgccg gccacgatgc gtccggcgta
      961 gaggatcgag atctcgatcc cgcgaaatta atacgactca ctatagggga attgtgagcg
     1021 gataacaatt cccctctaga aataattttg ccttaacttt aagaaggaga tataccatgg
     1081 gcagccacca ccaccaccac cacagcggaa tgcagatctt tgttaagact ctcaccggaa
     1141 agacaatcac cctagaggtg gaaagctccg acaccatcga caacgttaag gccaagatcc
     1201 aggataagga gggcattcct ccggatcagc agaggcttat tttcgccggc aagcagctag
     1261 aggatggccg tacgttggct gattacaata tccagaagga atccaccctc cacttggtcc
     1321 tcaggctccg tggtggttaa gcttgcaatt aactttaaga aggagatata caatgcttca
     1381 caagcgagct agtgaagcta acgataagaa cgataatacc atcatcggtt ccgatttagc
     1441 atcatctaag aaacgccgta tcgatttcac tgaatcttcg tctgataagt catcttcgat
     1501 tttagcttct ggtagtagca ggggttttca cggcgatagc gtcgttcagc aaatcgacat
     1561 ggcttttggt aattcgaacc gtcaggagat tgatgaagat ctgcacagtc gccagctcgc
     1621 cgtctatggt cgtgagacta tgaggcgtct ctttgcttcc aatgttctca tctcggggat
     1681 gcacggtctt ggtgccgaga ttgccaagaa tcttatactt gctggtgtga agtctgtgac
     1741 cttgcatgat gaaagagttg tagagctatg ggacttatca agcaactttg ttttctcgga
     1801 ggatgatgtt ggcaagaata gagcagatgc ttctgttcag aagttacagg atcttaacaa
     1861 tgctgtggtt gtctctagct tgaccaaaag cttaaacaaa gaggatcttt ctggcttcca
     1921 ggttgttgta ttctctgaca taagcatgga aagagcaatc gaatttgatg actattgtca
     1981 cagccatcag cctcctatcg cttttgtcaa ggctgatgtc aggggtcttt tcggctctgt
     2041 cttttgtgat tttgggcctg aatttgcggt tcttgatgtt gatggagagg aaccccatac
     2101 aggcatcatt gcgtctatct ctaatgagaa ccaggcattt atttcctgtg tcgacgatga
     2161 gaggcttgag tttgaagatg gtgacctagt tgttttctca gaagttgagg gtatgacaga
     2221 attgaatgat gggaaaccaa ggaagataaa aagtacacgg ccatattcat tcacccttga
     2281 tgaggacact actaactatg gaacatatgt gaagggtggt attgtcactc aagtgaaaca
     2341 gccaaagtta ctgaatttca agccattgag ggaagcgctt aaggatccag gggattttct
     2401 atttagtgat ttctctaagt ttgatcggcc tccactcctt cacttagcat tccaggcact
     2461 tgatcatttt aaagctgaag ctggcagatt tcctgttgct ggctcagaag aggacgctca
     2521 gaagcttata tcgattgcca cagccatcaa taccgggcag ggtgatttaa aggtggagaa
     2581 tgttgatcag aagcttctaa gacacttttc ctttggagcc aaggctgtcc tgaatcctat
     2641 ggctgcaatg tttggcggta ttgttggaca ggaggttgtt aaagcttgct ctggaaaatt
     2701 tcatcctctc ttccagtttt tctactttga ttcagtggag tcactcccct ctgaacctgt
     2761 ggactcgagt gactttgcac caagaaacag ccggtatgat gcccaaatat ctgtatttgg
     2821 ggccaagttc cagaagaaac ttgaagatgc taaagttttc acagtagggt ctggtgctct
     2881 tggctgtgag ttcttgaaaa atttggctct gatgggggtt tcttgtggaa gccaagggaa
     2941 gctgacagtg acagatgatg atatcattga gaagagtaac ctcagtcgtc aatttctgtt
     3001 ccgtgactgg aacattggac aggctaaatc cacagttgct gcttcggctg ctgctgttat
     3061 aaatcctcgc ttcaacattg aggccctgca aaaccgtgtt ggcgcggaga ctgagaatgt
     3121 atttgacgat gccttctggg agaacttaac tgttgtcgtc aatgcactgg ataatgttaa
     3181 tgcgaggctc tatgttgatt cgaggtgctt gtatttccag aagcctctcc ttgagtctgg
     3241 aactcttggt acaaagtgca acacacagtc ggttatccca catctaactg aaaattacgg
     3301 tgcctcaagg gacccaccag agaaacaggc ccccatgtgt acagtgcatt ccttcccgca
     3361 taacattgat cactgtttaa cttgggctcg ctctgagttt gagggtctgc tggagaaaac
     3421 tcccgctgaa gtgaatgcat atctttctag cccagttgag tacactaact caatgatgag
     3481 tgctggtgat gctcaggcga gggacacatt ggagaggatt gttgagtgcc ttgaaaagga
     3541 gaagtgtgaa accttccaag actgcttaac ctgggcacga ctgaggtttg aggattactt
     3601 tgtgaaccgt gtcaagcaat tgatatacac atttcctgaa gatgctgcga ctagtaccgg
     3661 agctccattc tggtctgctc caaaaagatt ccctcgtcca ctccagtact cgtcgtccga
     3721 cccaagtctc cttaacttta tcacagcgac tgctatttta cgagcagaga catttgggat
     3781 cccgatacct gagtggacta agaacccaaa ggaagcagca gaagctgttg acagagtgat
     3841 agtcccagac tttgagccaa ggcaagatgc aaagattgtg actgatgaga aagctaccac
     3901 tttaaccact gcttcggtgg acgacgctgc agtcatcgac gatctcattg ctaagatcga
     3961 ccagtgtagg cataacttgt cgccagactt caggatgaaa cctattcagt tcgaaaagga
     4021 tgatgataca aactatcaca tggatgtgat agcaggacta gccaacatga gggcgagaaa
     4081 ttacagcatc cctgaagtgg acaagctgaa agcaaagttc atagcaggga gaatcatccc
     4141 agccattgcg acttcaacag ccatggctac tgggctggtc tgcctcgagc tgtacaaggt
     4201 ccttgatgga ggacataaag tggaagctta cagaaacaca tttgccaacc tggcacttcc
     4261 actattctcc atggctgaac cacttccacc aaaggtggtg aagcaccgtg acatggcttg
     4321 gacagtttgg gacagatggg ttctcaaggg aaacccaact cttcgtgagg tgttgcagtg
     4381 gctggaggac aaagggctta gcgcatacag catctcttgt ggaagctgtc tactgttcaa
     4441 cagtatgttc acaaggcaca aggagaggat ggacaagaag gttgtggatc tcgctcggga
     4501 tgttgcgaaa gtcgagttac cgccttatcg caaccatctt gatgtagtgg tggcttgtga
     4561 ggatgaagat gacaatgacg tcgatattcc tctcgtctct atctacttca ggtgagctta
     4621 ctattaactt taagaaggag atataccatg tacccatacg atgttcctga ctatgcgggc
     4681 tatccctatg acgtcccgga ctatgcagga ttgtatccat atgacgttcc agattacgcc
     4741 actagagctg cttacccata cgatgttcct gactatgcgg gctatcccta tgacgtcccg
     4801 gactatgcag gattgtatcc atatgacgtt ccagattacg caatggccaa tagtaatctt
     4861 ccccgacgaa tcatcaagga aactcaacgt ctgcttagtg aacctgctcc tgggataagt
     4921 gcgtctccat cagaggaaaa tatgagatat ttcaatgtta tgattcttgg tcctactcaa
     4981 tctccttatg aaggaggagt tttcaagttg gagctctttt tgcctgaaga atatcctatg
     5041 gcagctccca aggttaggtt tctcaccaag atttaccatc ctaacatcga caagcttgga
     5101 agaatctgcc ttgacatact gaaagacaag tggagtcctg cactacaaat acgaactgtg
     5161 ctcttgagta tccaagctct tttaagtgca ccaaacccag atgatcctct gtctgagaac
     5221 atagctaagc attggaagag caatgaggca gaagctgtgg aaacagctaa ggaatggact
     5281 cgtctttacg caagtggtgc ttaagctttt acttaacttt aagaaggaga tatacaatga
     5341 ctcttggctc aggaggatct agcgttgttg ttccgaggaa ttttcggttg ttggaggagc
     5401 ttgaacgtgg ggagaaaggt attggggatg gaactgtgag ctatggaatg gatgatggag
     5461 atgacatcta tatgcgttct tggactggca ccatcatcgg tcctcacaac actgttcatg
     5521 aaggtagaat ctatcagttg aagctctttt gtgacaaaga ttacccggag aaacctccaa
     5581 ctgtccgatt ccattcacgt gtcaacatgg cttgtgtcaa ccacgaaaca ggagtggtgg
     5641 atcctaagaa atttgggcta cttgcaaact ggcaaagaga gtacacaatg gaggatatac
     5701 tggtacagtt gaagaaggaa atgtctacgt cgcataaccg taagcttgtt caacctccgg
     5761 aaggtacttg cttctaggct tcagagcttt taagccagcc ccgacacccg ccaacacccg
     5821 ctgacgcgcc ctgacgggct tgtctgctcc cggcatccgc ttacagacaa gctgtgacgg
     5881 gatgagatcc ggctgctaac aaagcccgaa aggaagctga gttggctgct gccaccgctg
     5941 agcaataact agcataaccc cttggggcct ctaaacgggt cttgaggggt tttttgctga
     6001 aaggaggaac tatatccgga ttggcgaatg ggnnnnnnnn nnnnnnnnnn nnnnnnnnnn
     6061 nnnnnnnnnn nnnnnnnnnn nnnnnnnnnn nnnnnnnnnn nnnnnnnnnn nnnnnnnnnn
     6121 nnnnnnnnnn nnnnnnnnnn nnnnnnnnnn nnnnnncnnn nnnnnnnnnn nnnnnnnnnn
     6181 nnnnnnnnnn nnnnnnnnnn nnnnnnnnnn nnnnnnnnnn nnnnnnnnnn nnnnnnnnnn
     6241 nnnnnnnnan nnnnnnnnnn nnnnnnnnnn nnnnnnnnnn nnnnnnnnnn nnnnnnnncc
     6301 tttgacgttg gagtccacgt tctttnnnnn nnnnnnnnnn nnnnnnnnnn nnnnnnnnnn
     6361 nnaccctatc tcggtctatt cttttgattt ataagggatt ttgccgattt cggcctattg
     6421 gttaaaaaat gagctgattt aacaaaaatt taacgcgaat tttaacaaaa tattaacgct
     6481 tacaatttag gtggcacttt tcggggaaat gtgcgcggaa cccctatttg tttatttttc
     6541 taaatacatt caaatatgta tccgctcatg aattaattct tagaaaaact catcgagcat
     6601 caaatgaaac tgcaatttat tcatatcagg attatcaata ccatattttt gaaaaagccg
     6661 tttctgtaat gaaggagaaa actcaccgag gcagttccat aggatggcaa gatcctggta
     6721 tcggtctgcg attccgactc gtccaacatc aatacaacct attaatttcc cctcgtcaaa
     6781 aataaggtta tcaagtgaga aatcaccatg agtgacgact gaatccggtg agaatggcaa
     6841 aagtttatgc atttctttcc agacttgttc aacaggccag ccattacgct cgtcatcaaa
     6901 atcactcgca tcaaccaaac cgttattcat tcgtgattgc gcctgagcga gtcgaaatac
     6961 gcgatcgctg ttaaaaggac aattacaaac aggaatcgaa tgcaaccggc gcaggaacac
     7021 tgccagcgca tcaacaatat tttcacctga atcaggatat tcttctaata cctggaatgc
     7081 tgttttcccg gggatcgcag tggtgagtaa ccatgcatca tcaggagtac ggataaaatg
     7141 cttgatggtc ggaagaggca taaattccgt cagccagttt agtctgacca tctcatctgt
     7201 aacatcattg gcaacgctac ctttgccatg tttcagaaac aactctggcg catcgggctt
     7261 cccatacaat cgatagattg tcgcacctga ttgcccgaca ttatcgcgag cccatttata
     7321 cccatataaa tcagcatcca tgttggaatt taatcgcggc ctagagcaag acgtttcccg
     7381 ttgaatatgg ctcataacac cccttgtatt actgtttatg taagcagaca gttttattgt
     7441 tcatgaccaa aatcccttaa cgtgagtttt cgttccactg agcgtcagac cccgtagaaa
     7501 agatcaaagg atcttcttga gatccttttt ttctgcgcgt aatctgctgc ttgcaaacaa
     7561 aaaaaccacc gctaccagcg gtggtttgtt tgccggatca agagctacca actctttttc
     7621 cgaaggtaac tggcttcagc agagcgcaga taccaaatac tgtccttcta gtgtagccgt
     7681 agttaggcca ccacttcaag aactctgtag caccgcctac atacctcgct ctgctaatcc
     7741 tgttaccagt ggctgctgcc agtggcgata agtcgtgtct taccgggttg gactcaagac
     7801 gatagttacc ggataaggcg cagcggtcgg gctgaacggg gggttcgtgc acacagccca
     7861 gcttggagcg aacgacctac accgaactga gatacctaca gcgtgagcta tgagaaagcg
     7921 ccacgcttcc cgaagggaga aaggcggaca ggtatccggt aagcggcagg gtcggaacag
     7981 gagagcgcac gagggagctt ccagggggaa acgcctggta tctttatagt cctgtcgggt
     8041 ttcgccacct ctgacttgag cgtcgatttt tgtgatgctc gtcagggggg cggagcctat
     8101 ggaaaaacgc cagcaacgcg gcctttttac ggttcctggc cttttgctgg ccttttgctc
     8161 acatgttctt tcctgcgtta tcccctgatt ctgtggataa ccgtattacc gcctttgagt
     8221 gagctgatac cgctcgccgc agccgaacga ccgagcgcag cgagtcagtg agcgaggaag
     8281 cggaagagcg cctgatgcgg tattttctcc ttacgcatct gtgcggtatt tcacaccgca
     8341 atggtgcact ctcagtacaa tctgctctga tgccgcatag ttaagccagt atacactccg
     8401 ctatcgctac gtgactgggt catggctgcg ccccgacacc cgccaacacc cgctgacgcg
     8461 ccctgacggg cttgtctgct cccggcatcc gcttacagac aagctgtgac cgactccggg
     8521 agctgcatgt gtcagaggtt ttcaccgtca tcaccgaaac gcgcgaggca gctgcggtaa
     8581 agctcatcag cgtggtcgtg aagcgattca cagatgtctg cctgttcatc cgcgtccagc
     8641 tcgttgagtt tctccagaag cgttaatgtc tggcttctga taaagcgggc catgttaagg
     8701 gcggtttttt cctgtttggt cactgatgcc tccgtgtaag ggggatttct gttcatgggg
     8761 gtaatgatac cgatgaaacg agagaggatg ctcacgatac gggttactga tgatgaacat
     8821 gcccggttac tggaacgttg tgagggtaaa caactggcgg tatggatgcg gcgggaccag
     8881 agaaaaatca ctcagggtca atgccagcgc ttcgttaata cagatgtagg tgttccacag
     8941 ggtagccagc agcatcctgc gatgcagatc cggaacataa tggtgcaggg cgctgacttc
     9001 cgcgtttcca gactttacga aacacggaaa cccaagacca ttcatgttgt tgctcaggtc
     9061 gcagacgttt tgcagcagca gtcgcttcac gttcgctcgc gtatcggtga ttcattctgc
     9121 taaccagtaa ggcaaccccg ccagcctagc cgggtcctca acgacaggag cacgatcatg
     9181 cgcacccgtg gggccgccat gccggcgata atggcctgct tctcgccgaa acgtttggtg
     9241 gcgggaccag tgacgaaggc ttgagcgagg gcgtgcaaga ttccgaatac cgcaagcgac
     9301 aggccgatca tcgtcgcgct ccagcgaaag cggtcctcgc cgaaaatgac ccagagcgct
     9361 gccggcacct gtcctacgag ttgcatgata aagaacacag tcataagtgc ggcgacgata
     9421 gtcatgcccc gcgcccaccg gaaggagctg actgggttga aggctctcaa gggcatcggt
     9481 cgagatcccg gtgcctaatg agtgagctaa cttacattaa ttgcgttgcg ctcactgccc
     9541 gctttccagt cgggaaacct gtcgtgccag ctgcattaat gaatcggcca acgcgcgggg
     9601 agaggcggtt tgcgtattgg gcgccagggt ggtttttctt ttcaccagtg acacgggcaa
     9661 cagctgattg cccttcaccg cctggccctg agagagttgc agcaagcggt ccacgctggt
     9721 ttgccccagc aggcgaaaat cctgtttgat ggtggttaac ggcgggatat aacatgagct
     9781 gtcctcggta tcgtcgtatc ccactaccga gatatccgca ccaacgcgca gcccggactc
     9841 ggtaatggcg cgcattgcgc ccagcgccat ctgatcgttg gcaaccagca tcgcagtggg
     9901 aacgatgccc tcattcagca tttgcatggt ttgttgaaaa ccggacatgg cactccagtc
     9961 gccttcccgt tccgctatcg gctgaatttg attgcgagtg agatatttat gc
//
