Features (pLannotate 1.2.2; 27 found; start..end, strand, type, name):
     12..467     +  rep_origin     f1 ori (sequence partly withheld): f1 bacteriophage origin of replication; arrow indicates direction of (+) strand synthesis
    494..551     +  promoter       AmpR promoter (fragment): bla
    560..1375    -  CDS            KanR: aminoglycoside phosphotransferase; aph(3')-Ia; confers resistance to kanamycin in bacteria or G418 (Geneticin®) in eukaryotes
   1497..2085    +  rep_origin     ori: high-copy-number ColE1/pMB1/pBR322/pUC origin of replication
   2271..2413    -  misc_feature   bom: basis of mobility region from pBR322
   2515..2706    -  CDS            rop: Rop protein, which maintains plasmids at low copy number; rop
   2723..3103    +  CDS            YPB1_ECOLX: Protein predicted: Swiss-Prot protein existence level 4. From Escherichia coli.
   3175..3466    -  CDS            TcR (fragment): tetracycline efflux protein; tet; confers resistance to tetracycline
   3481..3502    -  protein_bind   CAP binding site: CAP binding activates transcription in the presence of cAMP. E. coli catabolite activator protein
   3515..4597    -  CDS            lacI: lac repressor; lacI; The lac repressor binds to the lac operator to inhibit transcription in E. coli. This inhibition can be relieved by adding lactose or isopropyl-β-D-thiogalactopyranoside (IPTG).
   4598..4675    -  promoter       lacI promoter: lacI
   4683..4962    -  CDS            TcR (fragment): tetracycline efflux protein; tet; confers resistance to tetracycline
   4984..5002    +  promoter       T7 promoter: promoter for bacteriophage T7 RNA polymerase
   5003..5027    +  protein_bind   lac operator: The lac repressor binds to the lac operator to inhibit transcription in E. coli. This inhibition can be relieved by adding lactose or isopropyl-β-D-thiogalactopyranoside (IPTG). lac repressor encoded by lacI
   5048..5065    +  RBS            RBS (fragment): efficient ribosome binding site from bacteriophage T7 gene 10 (Olins and Rangwala, 1989)
   5080..5098    +  CDS            9xHis (fragment): 9xHis affinity tag
   5105..5332    +  CDS            UBIQ_AVESA: Experimental evidence at protein level: Swiss-Prot protein existence level 1. Ubiquitin exists either covalently attached to another protein, or free (unanchored). When covalently bound, it is conjugated to target proteins via an isopeptide bond either as a monomer (monoubiquitin), a polymer linked via different Lys residues of the ubiquitin (polyubiquitin chains) or a linear polymer linked via the initiator Met of the ubiquitin (linear polyubiquitin chains). Polyubiquitin chains, when attached to a target protein, have different functions depending on the Lys residue of the ubiquitin that is
   5344..5361    +  RBS            RBS (fragment): efficient ribosome binding site from bacteriophage T7 gene 10 (Olins and Rangwala, 1989)
   5368..8607    +  CDS            UBA1: UBE11_ARATH - Also known as MOS5. Experimental evidence at protein level: Swiss-Prot protein existence level 1. Activates ubiquitin by first adenylating its C-terminal glycine residue with ATP, and thereafter linking this residue to the side chain of a cysteine residue in E1, yielding a ubiquitin-E1 thioester and free AMP. From Arabidopsis thaliana (Mouse-ear cress).
   8619..8636    +  RBS            RBS (fragment): efficient ribosome binding site from bacteriophage T7 gene 10 (Olins and Rangwala, 1989)
   8646..8734    +  CDS            3xHA (fragment): three tandem HA epitope tags
   8748..8836    +  CDS            3xHA (fragment): three tandem HA epitope tags
   8838..9296    +  CDS            UBC36: UBC36_ARATH - Also known as UBC13B, UBG13B. Experimental evidence at protein level: Swiss-Prot protein existence level 1. Catalyzes the synthesis of non-canonical poly-ubiquitin chains that are linked through 'Lys-63'. This type of poly- ubiquitination does not lead to protein degradation by the proteasome. Mediates transcriptional activation of target genes. Required for postreplication repair of UV-damaged DNA and for adapting root developmental programs to suboptimal availability of iron. From Arabidopsis thaliana (Mouse-ear cress).
   9308..9325    +  RBS            RBS (fragment): efficient ribosome binding site from bacteriophage T7 gene 10 (Olins and Rangwala, 1989)
   9332..9769    +  CDS            UEV1D: UEV1D_ARATH - Also known as MMZ4. Experimental evidence at protein level: Swiss-Prot protein existence level 1. Has no ubiquitin ligase activity on its own. The heterodimer with UBC catalyzes the synthesis of non-canonical poly-ubiquitin chains that are linked through 'Lys-63'. This type of poly-ubiquitination does not lead to protein degradation by the proteasome. Mediates transcriptional activation of target genes. May play a role in the control of progress through the cell cycle and differentiation. Involved in the error-free DNA repair pathway and contributes to the survival of cells after
   9888..9937    +  CDS            SET1 (fragment): solubility-enhancement tag derived from T7 phage gene 10B
   9945..9992    +  terminator     T7 terminator: transcription terminator for bacteriophage T7 RNA polymerase
>Addgene plasmid #104763 | pUG-338 | depositor full sequence | sequence record 198591 | Full Sequence
TGGCGAATGGG
[124 nt withheld, positions 12-135]
C
[91 nt withheld, positions 137-227]
A
[49 nt withheld, positions 229-277]
CCTTTGACGTTGGAGTCCACGTTCTTT
[37 nt withheld, positions 305-341]
ACCCTATCTCGGTCTATTCTTTTGATTTATAAGGGATTTTGCCGATTTCGGCCTATTGGTTAAAAAATGA
GCTGATTTAACAAAAATTTAACGCGAATTTTAACAAAATATTAACGTTTACAATTTCAGGTGGCACTTTT
CGGGGAAATGTGCGCGGAACCCCTATTTGTTTATTTTTCTAAATACATTCAAATATGTATCCGCTCATGA
ATTAATTCTTAGAAAAACTCATCGAGCATCAAATGAAACTGCAATTTATTCATATCAGGATTATCAATAC
CATATTTTTGAAAAAGCCGTTTCTGTAATGAAGGAGAAAACTCACCGAGGCAGTTCCATAGGATGGCAAG
ATCCTGGTATCGGTCTGCGATTCCGACTCGTCCAACATCAATACAACCTATTAATTTCCCCTCGTCAAAA
ATAAGGTTATCAAGTGAGAAATCACCATGAGTGACGACTGAATCCGGTGAGAATGGCAAAAGTTTATGCA
TTTCTTTCCAGACTTGTTCAACAGGCCAGCCATTACGCTCGTCATCAAAATCACTCGCATCAACCAAACC
GTTATTCATTCGTGATTGCGCCTGAGCGAGTCGAAATACGCGATCGCTGTTAAAAGGACAATTACAAACA
GGAATCGAATGCAACCGGCGCAGGAACACTGCCAGCGCATCAACAATATTTTCACCTGAATCAGGATATT
CTTCTAATACCTGGAATGCTGTTTTCCCGGGGATCGCAGTGGTGAGTAACCATGCATCATCAGGAGTACG
GATAAAATGCTTGATGGTCGGAAGAGGCATAAATTCCGTCAGCCAGTTTAGTCTGACCATCTCATCTGTA
ACATCATTGGCAACGCTACCTTTGCCATGTTTCAGAAACAACTCTGGCGCATCGGGCTTCCCATACAATC
GATAGATTGTCGCACCTGATTGCCCGACATTATCGCGAGCCCATTTATACCCATATAAATCAGCATCCAT
GTTGGAATTTAATCGCGGCCTAGAGCAAGACGTTTCCCGTTGAATATGGCTCATAACACCCCTTGTATTA
CTGTTTATGTAAGCAGACAGTTTTATTGTTCATGACCAAAATCCCTTAACGTGAGTTTTCGTTCCACTGA
GCGTCAGACCCCGTAGAAAAGATCAAAGGATCTTCTTGAGATCCTTTTTTTCTGCGCGTAATCTGCTGCT
TGCAAACAAAAAAACCACCGCTACCAGCGGTGGTTTGTTTGCCGGATCAAGAGCTACCAACTCTTTTTCC
GAAGGTAACTGGCTTCAGCAGAGCGCAGATACCAAATACTGTCCTTCTAGTGTAGCCGTAGTTAGGCCAC
CACTTCAAGAACTCTGTAGCACCGCCTACATACCTCGCTCTGCTAATCCTGTTACCAGTGGCTGCTGCCA
GTGGCGATAAGTCGTGTCTTACCGGGTTGGACTCAAGACGATAGTTACCGGATAAGGCGCAGCGGTCGGG
CTGAACGGGGGGTTCGTGCACACAGCCCAGCTTGGAGCGAACGACCTACACCGAACTGAGATACCTACAG
CGTGAGCTATGAGAAAGCGCCACGCTTCCCGAAGGGAGAAAGGCGGACAGGTATCCGGTAAGCGGCAGGG
TCGGAACAGGAGAGCGCACGAGGGAGCTTCCAGGGGGAAACGCCTGGTATCTTTATAGTCCTGTCGGGTT
TCGCCACCTCTGACTTGAGCGTCGATTTTTGTGATGCTCGTCAGGGGGGCGGAGCCTATGGAAAAACGCC
AGCAACGCGGCCTTTTTACGGTTCCTGGCCTTTTGCTGGCCTTTTGCTCACATGTTCTTTCCTGCGTTAT
CCCCTGATTCTGTGGATAACCGTATTACCGCCTTTGAGTGAGCTGATACCGCTCGCCGCAGCCGAACGAC
CGAGCGCAGCGAGTCAGTGAGCGAGGAAGCGGAAGAGCGCCTGATGCGGTATTTTCTCCTTACGCATCTG
TGCGGTATTTCACACCGCATATATGGTGCACTCTCAGTACAATCTGCTCTGATGCCGCATAGTTAAGCCA
GTATACACTCCGCTATCGCTACGTGACTGGGTCATGGCTGCGCCCCGACACCCGCCAACACCCGCTGACG
CGCCCTGACGGGCTTGTCTGCTCCCGGCATCCGCTTACAGACAAGCTGTGACCGACTCCGGGAGCTGCAT
GTGTCAGAGGTTTTCACCGTCATCACCGAAACGCGCGAGGCAGCTGCGGTAAAGCTCATCAGCGTGGTCG
TGAAGCGATTCACAGATGTCTGCCTGTTCATCCGCGTCCAGCTCGTTGAGTTTCTCCAGAAGCGTTAATG
TCTGGCTTCTGATAAAGCGGGCCATGTTAAGGGCGGTTTTTTCCTGTTTGGTCACTGATGCCTCCGTGTA
AGGGGGATTTCTGTTCATGGGGGTAATGATACCGATGAAACGAGAGAGGATGCTCACGATACGGGTTACT
GATGATGAACATGCCCGGTTACTGGAACGTTGTGAGGGTAAACAACTGGCGGTATGGATGCGGCGGGACC
AGAGAAAAATCACTCAGGGTCAATGCCAGCGCTTCGTTAATACAGATGTAGGTGTTCCACAGGGTAGCCA
GCAGCATCCTGCGATGCAGATCCGGAACATAATGGTGCAGGGCGCTGACTTCCGCGTTTCCAGACTTTAC
GAAACACGGAAACCCAAGACCATTCATGTTGTTGCTCAGGTCGCAGACGTTTTGCAGCAGCAGTCGCTTC
ACGTTCGCTCGCGTATCGGTGATTCATTCTGCTAACCAGTAAGGCAACCCCGCCAGCCTAGCCGGGTCCT
CAACGACAGGAGCACGATCATGCGCACCCGTGGGGCCGCCATGCCGGCGATAATGGCCTGCTTCTCGCCG
AAACGTTTGGTGGCGGGACCAGTGACGAAGGCTTGAGCGAGGGCGTGCAAGATTCCGAATACCGCAAGCG
ACAGGCCGATCATCGTCGCGCTCCAGCGAAAGCGGTCCTCGCCGAAAATGACCCAGAGCGCTGCCGGCAC
CTGTCCTACGAGTTGCATGATAAAGAACACAGTCATAAGTGCGGCGACGATAGTCATGCCCCGCGCCCAC
CGGAAGGAGCTGACTGGGTTGAAGGCTCTCAAGGGCATCGGTCGAGATCCCGGTGCCTAATGAGTGAGCT
AACTTACATTAATTGCGTTGCGCTCACTGCCCGCTTTCCAGTCGGGAAACCTGTCGTGCCAGCTGCATTA
ATGAATCGGCCAACGCGCGGGGAGAGGCGGTTTGCGTATTGGGCGCCAGGGTGGTTTTTCTTTTCACCAG
TGACACGGGCAACAGCTGATTGCCCTTCACCGCCTGGCCCTGAGAGAGTTGCAGCAAGCGGTCCACGCTG
GTTTGCCCCAGCAGGCGAAAATCCTGTTTGATGGTGGTTAACGGCGGGATATAACATGAGCTGTCCTCGG
TATCGTCGTATCCCACTACCGAGATATCCGCACCAACGCGCAGCCCGGACTCGGTAATGGCGCGCATTGC
GCCCAGCGCCATCTGATCGTTGGCAACCAGCATCGCAGTGGGAACGATGCCCTCATTCAGCATTTGCATG
GTTTGTTGAAAACCGGACATGGCACTCCAGTCGCCTTCCCGTTCCGCTATCGGCTGAATTTGATTGCGAG
TGAGATATTTATGCCAGCCAGCCAGACGCAGACGCGCCGAGACAGAACTTAATGGGCCCGCTAACAGCGC
GATTTGCTGGTGACCCAATGCGACCAGATGCTCCACGCCCAGTCGCGTACCGTCCTCATGGGAGAAAATA
ATACTGTTGATGGGTGTCTGGTCAGAGACATCAAGAAATAACGCCGGAACATTAGTGCAGGCAGCTTCCA
CAGCAATGGCATCCTGGTCATCCAGCGGATAGTTAATGATCAGCCCACTGACGCGTTGCGCGAGAAGATT
GTGCACCGCCGCTTTACAGGCTTCGACGCCGCTTCGTTCTACCATCGACACCACCACGCTGGCACCCAGT
TGATCGGCGCGAGATTTAATCGCCGCGACAATTTGCGACGGCGCGTGCAGGGCCAGACTGGAGGTGGCAA
CGCCAATCAGCAACGACTGTTTGCCCGCCAGTTGTTGTGCCACGCGGTTGGGAATGTAATTCAGCTCCGC
CATCGCCGCTTCCACTTTTTCCCGCGTTTTCGCAGAAACGTGGCTGGCCTGGTTCACCACGCGGGAAACG
GTCTGATAAGAGACACCGGCATACTCTGCGACATCGTATAACGTTACTGGTTTCACATTCACCACCCTGA
ATTGACTCTCTTCCGGGCGCTATCATGCCATACCGCGAAAGGTTTTGCGCCATTCGATGGTGTCCGGGAT
CTCGACGCTCTCCCTTATGCGACTCCTGCATTAGGAAGCAGCCCAGTAGTAGGTTGAGGCCGTTGAGCAC
CGCCGCCGCAAGGAATGGTGCATGCAAGGAGATGGCGCCCAACAGTCCCCCGGCCACGGGGCCTGCCACC
ATACCCACGCCGAAACAAGCGCTCATGAGCCCGAAGTGGCGAGCCCGATCTTCCCCATCGGTGATGTCGG
CGATATAGGCGCCAGCAACCGCACCTGTGGCGCCGGTGATGCCGGCCACGATGCGTCCGGCGTAGAGGAT
CGAGATCTCGATCCCGCGAAATTAATACGACTCACTATAGGGGAATTGTGAGCGGATAACAATTCCCCTC
TAGAAATAATTTTGCCTTAACTTTAAGAAGGAGATATACCATGGGCAGCCACCACCACCACCACCACAGC
GGAATGCAGATCTTTGTTAAGACTCTCACCGGAAAGACAATCACCCTGGAGGTGGAAAGCTCCGACACCA
TCGACAACGTTAAGGCCAAGATCCAGGATAAGGAGGGCATTCCTCCGGATCAGCAGAGGCTTATTTTCGC
CGGCAAGCAGCTAGAGGATGGCCGTACGTTGGCTGATTACAATATCCAGAAGGAATCCACCCTCCACTTG
GTCCTCAGGCTCCGTGGTGGTTAAGCTTGCAATTAACTTTAAGAAGGAGATATACAATGCTTCACAAGCG
AGCTAGTGAAGCTAACGATAAGAACGATAATACCATCATCGGTTCCGATTTAGCATCATCTAAGAAACGC
CGTATCGATTTCACTGAATCTTCGTCTGATAAGTCATCTTCGATTTTAGCTTCTGGTAGTAGCAGGGGTT
TTCACGGCGATAGCGTCGTTCAGCAAATCGACATGGCTTTTGGTAATTCGAACCGTCAGGAGATTGATGA
AGATCTGCACAGTCGCCAGCTCGCCGTCTATGGTCGTGAGACTATGAGGCGTCTCTTTGCTTCCAATGTT
CTCATCTCGGGGATGCACGGTCTTGGTGCCGAGATTGCCAAGAATCTTATACTTGCTGGTGTGAAGTCTG
TGACCTTGCATGATGAAAGAGTTGTAGAGCTATGGGACTTATCAAGCAACTTTGTTTTCTCGGAGGATGA
TGTTGGCAAGAATAGAGCAGATGCTTCTGTTCAGAAGTTACAGGATCTTAACAATGCTGTGGTTGTCTCT
AGCTTGACCAAAAGCTTAAACAAAGAGGATCTTTCTGGCTTCCAGGTTGTTGTATTCTCTGACATAAGCA
TGGAAAGAGCAATCGAATTTGATGACTATTGTCACAGCCATCAGCCTCCTATCGCTTTTGTCAAGGCTGA
TGTCAGGGGTCTTTTCGGCTCTGTCTTTTGTGATTTTGGGCCTGAATTTGCGGTTCTTGATGTTGATGGA
GAGGAACCCCATACAGGCATCATTGCGTCTATCTCTAATGAGAACCAGGCATTTATTTCCTGTGTCGACG
ATGAGAGGCTTGAGTTTGAAGATGGTGACCTAGTTGTTTTCTCAGAAGTTGAGGGTATGACAGAATTGAA
TGATGGGAAACCAAGGAAGATAAAAAGTACACGGCCATATTCATTCACCCTTGATGAGGACACTACTAAC
TATGGAACATATGTGAAGGGTGGTATTGTCACTCAAGTGAAACAGCCAAAGTTACTGAATTTCAAGCCAT
TGAGGGAAGCGCTTAAGGATCCAGGGGATTTTCTATTTAGTGATTTCTCTAAGTTTGATCGGCCTCCACT
CCTTCACTTAGCATTCCAGGCACTTGATCATTTTAAAGCTGAAGCTGGCAGATTTCCTGTTGCTGGCTCA
GAAGAGGACGCTCAGAAGCTTATATCGATTGCCACAGCCATCAATACCGGGCAGGGTGATTTAAAGGTGG
AGAATGTTGATCAGAAGCTTCTAAGACACTTTTCCTTTGGAGCCAAGGCTGTCCTGAATCCTATGGCTGC
AATGTTTGGCGGTATTGTTGGACAGGAGGTTGTTAAAGCTTGCTCTGGAAAATTTCATCCTCTCTTCCAG
TTTTTCTACTTTGATTCAGTGGAGTCACTCCCCTCTGAACCTGTGGACTCGAGTGACTTTGCACCAAGAA
ACAGCCGGTATGATGCCCAAATATCTGTATTTGGGGCCAAGTTCCAGAAGAAACTTGAAGATGCTAAAGT
TTTCACAGTAGGGTCTGGTGCTCTTGGCTGTGAGTTCTTGAAAAATTTGGCTCTGATGGGGGTTTCTTGT
GGAAGCCAAGGGAAGCTGACAGTGACAGATGATGATATCATTGAGAAGAGTAACCTCAGTCGTCAATTTC
TGTTCCGTGACTGGAACATTGGACAGGCTAAATCCACAGTTGCTGCTTCGGCTGCTGCTGTTATAAATCC
TCGCTTCAACATTGAGGCCCTGCAAAACCGTGTTGGCGCGGAGACTGAGAATGTATTTGACGATGCCTTC
TGGGAGAACTTAACTGTTGTCGTCAATGCACTGGATAATGTTAATGCGAGGCTCTATGTTGATTCGAGGT
GCTTGTATTTCCAGAAGCCTCTCCTTGAGTCTGGAACTCTTGGTACAAAGTGCAACACACAGTCGGTTAT
CCCACATCTAACTGAAAATTACGGTGCCTCAAGGGACCCACCAGAGAAACAGGCCCCCATGTGTACAGTG
CATTCCTTCCCGCATAACATTGATCACTGTTTAACTTGGGCTCGCTCTGAGTTTGAGGGTCTGCTGGAGA
AAACTCCCGCTGAAGTGAATGCATATCTTTCTAGCCCAGTTGAGTACACTAACTCAATGATGAGTGCTGG
TGATGCTCAGGCGAGGGACACATTGGAGAGGATTGTTGAGTGCCTTGAAAAGGAGAAGTGTGAAACCTTC
CAAGACTGCTTAACCTGGGCACGACTGAGGTTTGAGGATTACTTTGTGAACCGTGTCAAGCAATTGATAT
ACACATTTCCTGAAGATGCTGCGACTAGTACCGGAGCTCCATTCTGGTCTGCTCCAAAAAGATTCCCTCG
TCCACTCCAGTACTCGTCGTCCGACCCAAGTCTCCTTAACTTTATCACAGCGACTGCTATTTTACGAGCA
GAGACATTTGGGATCCCGATACCTGAGTGGACTAAGAACCCAAAGGAAGCAGCAGAAGCTGTTGACAGAG
TGATAGTCCCAGACTTTGAGCCAAGGCAAGATGCAAAGATTGTGACTGATGAGAAAGCTACCACTTTAAC
CACTGCTTCGGTGGACGACGCTGCAGTCATCGACGATCTCATTGCTAAGATCGACCAGTGTAGGCATAAC
TTGTCGCCAGACTTCAGGATGAAACCTATTCAGTTCGAAAAGGATGATGATACAAACTATCACATGGATG
TGATAGCAGGACTAGCCAACATGAGGGCGAGAAATTACAGCATCCCTGAAGTGGACAAGCTGAAAGCAAA
GTTCATAGCAGGGAGAATCATCCCAGCCATTGCGACTTCAACAGCCATGGCTACTGGGCTGGTCTGCCTC
GAGCTGTACAAGGTCCTTGATGGAGGACATAAAGTGGAAGCTTACAGAAACACATTTGCCAACCTGGCAC
TTCCACTATTCTCCATGGCTGAACCACTTCCACCAAAGGTGGTGAAGCACCGTGACATGGCTTGGACAGT
TTGGGACAGATGGGTTCTCAAGGGAAACCCAACTCTTCGTGAGGTGTTGCAGTGGCTGGAGGACAAAGGG
CTTAGCGCATACAGCATCTCTTGTGGAAGCTGTCTACTGTTCAACAGTATGTTCACAAGGCACAAGGAGA
GGATGGACAAGAAGGTTGTGGATCTCGCTCGGGATGTTGCGAAAGTCGAGTTACCGCCTTATCGCAACCA
TCTTGATGTAGTGGTGGCTTGTGAGGATGAAGATGACAATGACGTCGATATTCCTCTCGTCTCTATCTAC
TTCAGGTGAGCTTACTATTAACTTTAAGAAGGAGATATACCATGTACCCATACGATGTTCCTGACTATGC
GGGCTATCCCTATGACGTCCCGGACTATGCAGGATTGTATCCATATGACGTTCCAGATTACGCCACTAGA
GCTGCTTACCCATACGATGTTCCTGACTATGCGGGCTATCCCTATGACGTCCCGGACTATGCAGGATTGT
ATCCATATGACGTTCCAGATTACGCAATGGCCAATAGTAATCTTCCCCGACGAATCATCAAGGAAACTCA
ACGTCTGCTTAGTGAACCTGCTCCTGGGATAAGTGCGTCTCCATCAGAGGAAAATATGAGATATTTCAAT
GTTATGATTCTTGGTCCTACTCAATCTCCTTATGAAGGAGGAGTTTTCAAGTTGGAGCTCTTTTTGCCTG
AAGAATATCCTATGGCAGCTCCCAAGGTTAGGTTTCTCACCAAGATTTACCATCCTAACATCGACAAGCT
TGGAAGAATCTGCCTTGACATACTGAAAGACAAGTGGAGTCCTGCACTACAAATACGAACTGTGCTCTTG
AGTATCCAAGCTCTTTTAAGTGCACCAAACCCAGATGATCCTCTGTCTGAGAACATAGCTAAGCATTGGA
AGAGCAATGAGGCAGAAGCTGTGGAAACAGCTAAGGAATGGACTCGTCTTTACGCAAGTGGTGCTTAAGC
TTTTACTTAACTTTAAGAAGGAGATATACAATGACTCTTGGCTCAGGAGGATCTAGCGTTGTTGTTCCGA
GGAATTTTCGGTTGTTGGAGGAGCTTGAACGTGGGGAGAAAGGTATTGGGGATGGAACTGTGAGCTATGG
AATGGATGATGGAGATGACATCTATATGCGTTCTTGGACTGGCACCATCATCGGTCCTCACAACACTGTT
CATGAAGGTAGAATCTATCAGTTGAAGCTCTTTTGTGACAAAGATTACCCGGAGAAACCTCCAACTGTCC
GATTCCATTCACGTGTCAACATGGCTTGTGTCAACCACGAAACAGGAGTGGTGGATCCTAAGAAATTTGG
GCTACTTGCAAACTGGCAAAGAGAGTACACAATGGAGGATATACTGGTACAGTTGAAGAAGGAAATGTCT
ACGTCGCATAACCGTAAGCTTGTTCAACCTCCGGAAGGTACTTGCTTCTAGGCTTCAGAGCTTTTAAGCC
AGCCCCGACACCCGCCAACACCCGCTGACGCGCCCTGACGGGCTTGTCTGCTCCCGGCATCCGCTTACAG
ACAAGCTGTGACCGGGATGAGATCCGGCTGCTAACAAAGCCCGAAAGGAAGCTGAGTTGGCTGCTGCCAC
CGCTGAGCAATAACTAGCATAACCCCTTGGGGCCTCTAAACGGGTCTTGAGGGGTTTTTTGCTGAAAGGA
GGAACTATATCCGGAT
